Addgene plasmid #12855: DCT.VV.Orf167
Purpose: This plasmid was designed for screening purposes and may contain discrepancies relative to the current canonical GenBank version of the gene.
Depositing lab: Jack Bennink & Jon Yewdell. Depositing organization: National Institute of Allergy and Infectious Diseases (NIAID). Publication: Identification of poxvirus CD8+ T cell determinants to enable rational design and characterization of smallpox vaccines. Tscharke DC, Karupiah G, Zhou J, Palmore T, Irvine KR, Haeryfar SM, Williams S, Sidney J, Sette A, Bennink JR, Yewdell JW. J Exp Med. 2005 January 3; 201(1): 95–104. 10.1084/jem.20041912 PubMed 15623576.
Backbone
  Vector backbone: pcDNA 3.1D V5-His-TOPO
  Backbone manufacturer: Invitrogen
  Backbone size w/o insert (bp): 5514
  Vector type: Mammalian Expression
  Selectable markers: Neomycin (select with G418)
Growth in bacteria
  Bacterial resistance: Ampicillin, 100 μg/mL
  Growth temperature: 37°C
  Growth strain: DH5alpha
  Copy number: High Copy
Gene/Insert
  Gene/Insert name: VV.Orf167
  Species: Vaccinia Virus
  Insert size (bp): 321
  Cloning method: Restriction Enzyme; 5′ cloning site BamHI (not destroyed); 3′ cloning site BamHI (not destroyed)
  Sequencing primers: 5′ Universal T7
Terms and licenses: Academic/Nonprofit Terms; Industry Terms: Not Available to Industry
Depositor comments: Please see the Vaccinia kit page ( https://www.addgene.org/vvorf/ ) for more information. The kit page contains the supplemental VVOrfData spreadsheet, which includes important information about this plasmid. The plasmid and insert names provided here relate only to this library. The name of the ORF (if present) in VACV strain Copenhagen and the name of the ORF (if annotated) in VACV strain WR sequence can be found in VVOrfData spreadsheet. Please note that the amino acid sequence given for each ORF in the spreadsheet may contain some errors. Additionally, changes from the expected sequence may be present in these plasmids. Please see Addgene's quality control sequence and sequencing notes in the VVOrfData spreadsheet before ordering this plasmid.
How to cite: DCT.VV.Orf167 was a gift from Jack Bennink & Jon Yewdell (Addgene plasmid # 12855 ; http://n2t.net/addgene:12855 ; RRID:Addgene_12855)
