[The description below was written by a language model from this plasmid's Addgene catalogue record.]
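Description:
DCT.VV.Orf167 is a mammalian expression plasmid carrying a single vaccinia virus open reading frame, one member of a library of vaccinia ORF clones built for screening. The backbone is the commercial pcDNA 3.1D V5-His-TOPO vector (about 5.5 kb without insert). It is maintained as a high-copy plasmid in E. coli under ampicillin selection and carries a neomycin resistance marker that allows G418 selection in mammalian cells. The record does not list the regulatory elements. Vectors of this family generally drive the insert from the CMV immediate-early promoter, with an upstream T7 promoter site, which fits the T7 sequencing primer recorded here. They also provide optional C-terminal V5 and polyhistidine tags. Whether the ORF is in frame with those tags is not stated.

The insert, VV.Orf167, is a 321 bp vaccinia virus sequence, recorded as flanked by intact BamHI sites at both ends. The "Orf167" designation is internal to this library. The corresponding gene names in the Copenhagen and WR strains are given only in a supplementary spreadsheet that accompanies the collection and are not included in this record.

The associated work concerned identification of poxvirus CD8+ T cell determinants for the design and characterization of smallpox vaccines. This suggests the plasmid was meant to express individual viral ORFs in mammalian cells to test for recognition by virus-specific T cells. The depositors caution that the clone was made for screening and may differ from the canonical gene sequence. Its sequence should therefore be verified against the available quality-control data before it is used where exact sequence matters.
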