>Addgene plasmid #12855 | DCT.VV.Orf167 | addgene partial sequence | sequence record 19244 | T7 5'-TAATACGACTCACTATAGGG-3'
GTACCGAGCTCGGATCCAGTACCCTTCACCGAATTCCAGCTGACCACCATGTTTAATTTTAGTGTATCCA
ATCCAATAAATCCATTTTCTACATCATCATCGTATCTGTACGCTTTGTATTCTCCACTCTTGAACAAATC
TCTAAACAGTATCTTCAACACTTTTTCCACCAATTCCTGGGATGTCACACATTGTTCTACCATCTGTTTG
ATAAAGAGGGTATCTTCTTCAGATTTTCCCTTGATTCTATACATGGGTTTTAGGTTATACCTTGCATCTA
TTGTATATTTATCAGATTCAGCTATCAACATTTTATCAACTTGTGTTCCAATTATTCTCCATTTATTAGA
TCTGCATTCATTATTATAGGCAATTCCCGGGGATCCGAATAAAGGGTCAAGACAATTCTGCAGATATCCA
GCACAGTGGCGGCCGCTCGAGTCTAGAGGGCCCGCGGTTCGAAGGTAAGCCTATCCCTAACCCTCTCCTC
GGTCTCGATTCTACGCGTACCGGTCATCATCACCATCACCATTGAGTTTAAACCCGCTGATCAGCCTCGA
CTGTGCCTTCTAGTTGCCAGCCATCTGTTGTTTGCCCCTCCCCCGTGCCTTCCTTGACCCTGGAAGGTGC
CACTCCCACTGTCCTTTCCTAATAAAATGAGGAAATTGCATCGCATTGTCTGAGTAGGTGTCATTCTATT
CTGGGGG
